Addgene plasmid #77020: MYLK gRNA (BRDN0001149465)
Purpose: 3rd generation lentiviral gRNA plasmid targeting human MYLK
Depositing lab: John Doench & David Root. Depositing organization: Broad Institute. Publication: Optimized sgRNA design to maximize activity and minimize off-target effects of CRISPR-Cas9. Doench JG, Fusi N, Sullender M, Hegde M, Vaimberg EW, Donovan KF, Smith I, Tothova Z, Wilen C, Orchard R, Virgin HW, Listgarten J, Root DE. Nat Biotechnol. 2016 Jan 18. doi: 10.1038/nbt.3437. PubMed 26780180.
Backbone
  Vector backbone: lentiGuide-Puro
  Backbone manufacturer: Zhang Lab (Addgene plasmid # 52963)
  Vector type: Mammalian Expression, Lentiviral, CRISPR
  Selectable markers: Puromycin
Growth in bacteria
  Bacterial resistance: Ampicillin, 100 μg/mL
  Growth temperature: 37°C
  Growth strain: DH5alpha
  Copy number: High Copy
Gene/Insert
  Gene/Insert name: MYLK (alt names: MYLK; NM_053025.3)
  gRNA/shRNA sequence: CTGTAGCTGGACCCTCCAAG
  Species: H. sapiens (human)
  Entrez Gene: MYLK (a.k.a. AAT7, KRP, MLCK, MLCK1, MLCK108, MLCK210, MMIHS, MMIHS1, MSTP083, MYLK-L, MYLK1, smMLCK)
  Promoter: hU6
  Cloning method: Unknown
  Sequencing primers: 5′ U6-F; 3′ pS2-R
Terms and licenses: Academic/Nonprofit Terms; Industry Terms: Not Available to Industry
Depositor comments: The gRNA was designed to target the following Genbank reference sequence(s): NM_053025.3,NM_053027.3. Note that this plasmid does NOT contain Cas9. It should be used in conjunction with lentiCas9-Blast (Addgene #52962) or otherwise with cell lines already expressing Cas9. Browse the full kinome gRNA library at http://www.addgene.org/pooled-library/broadgpp-human-kinome/ or visit http://www.broadinstitute.org/rnai/public/ for detailed protocols and information.
How to cite: MYLK gRNA (BRDN0001149465) was a gift from John Doench & David Root (Addgene plasmid # 77020 ; http://n2t.net/addgene:77020 ; RRID:Addgene_77020)
