[The description below was written by a language model from this plasmid's Addgene catalogue record and pLannotate feature annotations shown in this document.]
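Description:
MYLK gRNA (BRDN0001149465) is a third-generation lentiviral CRISPR guide plasmid built on the lentiGuide-Puro backbone. It expresses a single guide RNA against human MYLK (myosin light chain kinase), designed against two MYLK reference transcripts, and belongs to a human kinome gRNA collection. In bacteria it is maintained at high copy through a ColE1/pUC-type origin and selected with ampicillin via the β-lactamase gene. The backbone also carries an f1 origin, an SV40 origin and poly(A) signal, and remnants of a lac/T7/T3 cloning region.

The lentiviral transfer cassette begins with an RSV promoter fused to a truncated HIV-1 5' LTR, which allows Tat-independent production of genomic RNA. This is followed by the Ψ packaging signal with a gag fragment and by the Rev response element for Rev-dependent nuclear export. Next, a human U6 RNA polymerase III promoter drives the MYLK-specific spacer joined to the Streptococcus pyogenes Cas9 gRNA scaffold, with a cPPT/CTS element after it to aid nuclear import of the provirus. Downstream, the EF-1α core promoter with its intron A drives puromycin N-acetyltransferase, so transduced mammalian cells can be selected with puromycin. A WPRE enhances transcript expression. The cassette ends in a ΔU3 self-inactivating 3' LTR, which disables LTR promoter activity after integration.

The plasmid does not encode Cas9. It is meant to be packaged into lentivirus and used in cells that already express Cas9, or together with a separate Cas9 vector, to disrupt MYLK for loss-of-function studies.
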