Features (pLannotate 1.2.2; 29 found; start..end, strand, type, name):
     14..80      +  CDS            small t antigen (fragment): SV40 (simian virus 40) small t antigen
    106..317     +  promoter       EF-1α core promoter: core promoter for human elongation factor EF-1α
    318..1256    +  intron         EF-1α intron A: intron upstream of the start codon of human EF-1α
   1278..1877    +  CDS            PuroR (fragment): puromycin N-acetyltransferase; pac from Streptomyces; confers resistance to puromycin
   1893..2481    +  misc_feature   WPRE: woodchuck hepatitis virus posttranscriptional regulatory element
   2532..2551    +  misc_feature   cPPT/CTS (fragment): central polypurine tract and central termination sequence of HIV-1
   2553..2786    +  LTR            3' LTR (ΔU3): self-inactivating 3' long terminal repeat (LTR) from HIV-1
   2864..2985    +  polyA_signal   SV40 poly(A) signal: SV40 polyadenylation signal
   3025..3160    +  rep_origin     SV40 ori: SV40 origin of replication
   3181..3199    -  promoter       T7 promoter: promoter for bacteriophage T7 RNA polymerase
   3207..3362    +  CDS            lacZα (fragment): LacZα fragment of β-galactosidase; lacZ fragment
   3367..3795    +  rep_origin     f1 ori (sequence partly withheld): f1 bacteriophage origin of replication; arrow indicates direction of (+) strand synthesis
   3848..3952    +  promoter       AmpR promoter: bla
   3953..4813    +  CDS            AmpR: β-lactamase; bla; confers resistance to ampicillin, carbenicillin, and related antibiotics
   4984..5572    +  rep_origin     ori: high-copy-number ColE1/pMB1/pBR322/pUC origin of replication
   5755..5847    +  CDS            lacI (fragment): lac repressor; lacI; The lac repressor binds to the lac operator to inhibit transcription in E. coli. This inhibition can be relieved by adding lactose or isopropyl-β-D-thiogalactopyranoside (IPTG).
   5860..5881    +  protein_bind   CAP binding site: CAP binding activates transcription in the presence of cAMP. E. coli catabolite activator protein
   5896..5926    +  promoter       lac promoter: promoter for the E. coli lac operon
   5934..5950    +  protein_bind   lac operator: The lac repressor binds to the lac operator to inhibit transcription in E. coli. This inhibition can be relieved by adding lactose or isopropyl-β-D-thiogalactopyranoside (IPTG). lac repressor encoded by lacI
   5995..6013    +  promoter       T3 promoter: promoter for bacteriophage T3 RNA polymerase
   6041..6267    +  promoter       RSV promoter: Rous sarcoma virus enhancer/promoter
   6268..6448    +  LTR            5' LTR (truncated): truncated 5' long terminal repeat (LTR) from HIV-1
   6495..6620    +  misc_feature   HIV-1 Ψ: packaging signal of human immunodeficiency virus type 1
   6604..6967    +  CDS            HIV-1 gag (fragment): gag protein from human immunodeficiency virus 1; gag
   7113..7346    +  misc_feature   RRE: The Rev response element (RRE) of HIV-1 allows for Rev-dependent mRNA export from the nucleus to the cytoplasm.
   7723..7749    +  CDS            Rev (fragment): human immunodeficiency virus 1 (HIV-1) Rev protein; rev; enhances nuclear export of unspliced and incompletely spliced viral mRNAs
   7753..7993    +  promoter       U6 promoter: RNA polymerase III promoter for human U6 snRNA
   8023..8098    +  misc_RNA       gRNA scaffold: guide RNA scaffold for the Streptococcus pyogenes CRISPR/Cas9 system
   8154..8271    +  misc_feature   cPPT/CTS: central polypurine tract and central termination sequence of HIV-1
>Addgene plasmid #77020 | MYLK gRNA (BRDN0001149465) | addgene full sequence | sequence record 186960 | Addgene Assembled Sequence
CCCGGGTGCAAAGATGGATAAAGTTTTAAACAGAGAGGAATCTTTGCAGCTAATGGACCTTCTAGGTCTT
GAAAGGAGTGGGAATTGGCTCCGGTGCCCGTCAGTGGGCAGAGCGCACATCGCCCACAGTCCCCGAGAAG
TTGGGGGGAGGGGTCGGCAATTGATCCGGTGCCTAGAGAAGGTGGCGCGGGGTAAACTGGGAAAGTGATG
TCGTGTACTGGCTCCGCCTTTTTCCCGAGGGTGGGGGAGAACCGTATATAAGTGCAGTAGTCGCCGTGAA
CGTTCTTTTTCGCAACGGGTTTGCCGCCAGAACACAGGTAAGTGCCGTGTGTGGTTCCCGCGGGCCTGGC
CTCTTTACGGGTTATGGCCCTTGCGTGCCTTGAATTACTTCCACCTGGCTGCAGTACGTGATTCTTGATC
CCGAGCTTCGGGTTGGAAGTGGGTGGGAGAGTTCGAGGCCTTGCGCTTAAGGAGCCCCTTCGCCTCGTGC
TTGAGTTGAGGCCTGGCCTGGGCGCTGGGGCCGCCGCGTGCGAATCTGGTGGCACCTTCGCGCCTGTCTC
GCTGCTTTCGATAAGTCTCTAGCCATTTAAAATTTTTGATGACCTGCTGCGACGCTTTTTTTCTGGCAAG
ATAGTCTTGTAAATGCGGGCCAAGATCTGCACACTGGTATTTCGGTTTTTGGGGCCGCGGGCGGCGACGG
GGCCCGTGCGTCCCAGCGCACATGTTCGGCGAGGCGGGGCCTGCGAGCGCGGCCACCGAGAATCGGACGG
GGGTAGTCTCAAGCTGGCCGGCCTGCTCTGGTGCCTGGCCTCGCGCCGCCGTGTATCGCCCCGCCCTGGG
CGGCAAGGCTGGCCCGGTCGGCACCAGTTGCGTGAGCGGAAAGATGGCCGCTTCCCGGCCCTGCTGCAGG
GAGCTCAAAATGGAGGACGCGGCGCTCGGGAGAGCGGGCGGGTGAGTCACCCACACAAAGGAAAAGGGCC
TTTCCGTCCTCAGCCGTCGCTTCATGTGACTCCACGGAGTACCGGGCGCCGTCCAGGCACCTCGATTAGT
TCTCGAGCTTTTGGAGTACGTCGTCTTTAGGTTGGGGGGAGGGGTTTTATGCGATGGAGTTTCCCCACAC
TGAGTGGGTGGAGACTGAAGTTAGGCCAGCTTGGCACTTGATGTAATTCTCCTTGGAATTTGCCCTTTTT
GAGTTTGGATCTTGGTTCATTCTCAAGCCTCAGACAGTGGTTCAAAGTTTTTTTCTTCCATTTCAGGTGT
CGTGACGTACGGCCACCATGACCGAGTACAAGCCCACGGTGCGCCTCGCCACCCGCGACGACGTCCCCAG
GGCCGTACGCACCCTCGCCGCCGCGTTCGCCGACTACCCCGCCACGCGCCACACCGTCGATCCGGACCGC
CACATCGAGCGGGTCACCGAGCTGCAAGAACTCTTCCTCACGCGCGTCGGGCTCGACATCGGCAAGGTGT
GGGTCGCGGACGACGGCGCCGCCGTGGCGGTCTGGACCACGCCGGAGAGCGTCGAAGCGGGGGCGGTGTT
CGCCGAGATCGGCCCGCGCATGGCCGAGTTGAGCGGTTCCCGGCTGGCCGCGCAGCAACAGATGGAAGGC
CTCCTGGCGCCGCACCGGCCCAAGGAGCCCGCGTGGTTCCTGGCCACCGTCGGAGTCTCGCCCGACCACC
AGGGCAAGGGTCTGGGCAGCGCCGTCGTGCTCCCCGGAGTGGAGGCGGCCGAGCGCGCCGGGGTGCCCGC
CTTCCTGGAGACCTCCGCGCCCCGCAACCTCCCCTTCTACGAGCGGCTCGGCTTCACCGTCACCGCCGAC
GTCGAGGTGCCCGAAGGACCGCGCACCTGGTGCATGACCCGCAAGCCCGGTGCCTGAACGCGTTAAGTCG
ACAATCAACCTCTGGATTACAAAATTTGTGAAAGATTGACTGGTATTCTTAACTATGTTGCTCCTTTTAC
GCTATGTGGATACGCTGCTTTAATGCCTTTGTATCATGCTATTGCTTCCCGTATGGCTTTCATTTTCTCC
TCCTTGTATAAATCCTGGTTGCTGTCTCTTTATGAGGAGTTGTGGCCCGTTGTCAGGCAACGTGGCGTGG
TGTGCACTGTGTTTGCTGACGCAACCCCCACTGGTTGGGGCATTGCCACCACCTGTCAGCTCCTTTCCGG
GACTTTCGCTTTCCCCCTCCCTATTGCCACGGCGGAACTCATCGCCGCCTGCCTTGCCCGCTGCTGGACA
GGGGCTCGGCTGTTGGGCACTGACAATTCCGTGGTGTTGTCGGGGAAATCATCGTCCTTTCCTTGGCTGC
TCGCCTGTGTTGCCACCTGGATTCTGCGCGGGACGTCCTTCTGCTACGTCCCTTCGGCCCTCAATCCAGC
GGACCTTCCTTCCCGCGGCCTGCTGCCGGCTCTGCGGCCTCTTCCGCGTCTTCGCCTTCGCCCTCAGACG
AGTCGGATCTCCCTTTGGGCCGCCTCCCCGCGTCGACTTTAAGACCAATGACTTACAAGGCAGCTGTAGA
TCTTAGCCACTTTTTAAAAGAAAAGGGGGGACTGGAAGGGCTAATTCACTCCCAACGAAGACAAGATCTG
CTTTTTGCTTGTACTGGGTCTCTCTGGTTAGACCAGATCTGAGCCTGGGAGCTCTCTGGCTAACTAGGGA
ACCCACTGCTTAAGCCTCAATAAAGCTTGCCTTGAGTGCTTCAAGTAGTGTGTGCCCGTCTGTTGTGTGA
CTCTGGTAACTAGAGATCCCTCAGACCCTTTTAGTCAGTGTGGAAAATCTCTAGCAGTACGTATAGTAGT
TCATGTCATCTTATTATTCAGTATTTATAACTTGCAAAGAAATGAATATCAGAGAGTGAGAGGAACTTGT
TTATTGCAGCTTATAATGGTTACAAATAAAGCAATAGCATCACAAATTTCACAAATAAAGCATTTTTTTC
ACTGCATTCTAGTTGTGGTTTGTCCAAACTCATCAATGTATCTTATCATGTCTGGCTCTAGCTATCCCGC
CCCTAACTCCGCCCATCCCGCCCCTAACTCCGCCCAGTTCCGCCCATTCTCCGCCCCATGGCTGACTAAT
TTTTTTTATTTATGCAGAGGCCGAGGCCGCCTCGGCCTCTGAGCTATTCCAGAAGTAGTGAGGAGGCTTT
TTTGGAGGCCTAGGGACGTACCCAATTCGCCCTATAGTGAGTCGTATTACGCGCGCTCACTGGCCGTCGT
TTTACAACGTCGTGACTGGGAAAACCCTGGCGTTACCCAACTTAATCGCCTTGCAGCACATCCCCCTTTC
GCCAGCTGGCGTAATAGCGAAGAGGCCCGCACCGATCGCCCTTCCCAACAGTTGCGCAGCCTGAATGGCG
AATGGG
[124 nt withheld, positions 3367-3490]
C
[91 nt withheld, positions 3492-3582]
A
[49 nt withheld, positions 3584-3632]
CCTTTGACGTTGGAGTCCACGTTCTTT
[37 nt withheld, positions 3660-3696]
ACCCTATCTCGGTCTATTCTTTTGATTTATAAGGGATTTTGCCGATTTCGGCCTATTGGTTAAAAAATGA
GCTGATTTAACAAAAATTTAACGCGAATTTTAACAAAATATTAACGCTTACAATTTAGGTGGCACTTTTC
GGGGAAATGTGCGCGGAACCCCTATTTGTTTATTTTTCTAAATACATTCAAATATGTATCCGCTCATGAG
ACAATAACCCTGATAAATGCTTCAATAATATTGAAAAAGGAAGAGTATGAGTATTCAACATTTCCGTGTC
GCCCTTATTCCCTTTTTTGCGGCATTTTGCCTTCCTGTTTTTGCTCACCCAGAAACGCTGGTGAAAGTAA
AAGATGCTGAAGATCAGTTGGGTGCACGAGTGGGTTACATCGAACTGGATCTCAACAGCGGTAAGATCCT
TGAGAGTTTTCGCCCCGAAGAACGTTTTCCAATGATGAGCACTTTTAAAGTTCTGCTATGTGGCGCGGTA
TTATCCCGTATTGACGCCGGGCAAGAGCAACTCGGTCGCCGCATACACTATTCTCAGAATGACTTGGTTG
AGTACTCACCAGTCACAGAAAAGCATCTTACGGATGGCATGACAGTAAGAGAATTATGCAGTGCTGCCAT
AACCATGAGTGATAACACTGCGGCCAACTTACTTCTGACAACGATCGGAGGACCGAAGGAGCTAACCGCT
TTTTTGCACAACATGGGGGATCATGTAACTCGCCTTGATCGTTGGGAACCGGAGCTGAATGAAGCCATAC
CAAACGACGAGCGTGACACCACGATGCCTGTAGCAATGGCAACAACGTTGCGCAAACTATTAACTGGCGA
ACTACTTACTCTAGCTTCCCGGCAACAATTAATAGACTGGATGGAGGCGGATAAAGTTGCAGGACCACTT
CTGCGCTCGGCCCTTCCGGCTGGCTGGTTTATTGCTGATAAATCTGGAGCCGGTGAGCGTGGGTCTCGCG
GTATCATTGCAGCACTGGGGCCAGATGGTAAGCCCTCCCGTATCGTAGTTATCTACACGACGGGGAGTCA
GGCAACTATGGATGAACGAAATAGACAGATCGCTGAGATAGGTGCCTCACTGATTAAGCATTGGTAACTG
TCAGACCAAGTTTACTCATATATACTTTAGATTGATTTAAAACTTCATTTTTAATTTAAAAGGATCTAGG
TGAAGATCCTTTTTGATAATCTCATGACCAAAATCCCTTAACGTGAGTTTTCGTTCCACTGAGCGTCAGA
CCCCGTAGAAAAGATCAAAGGATCTTCTTGAGATCCTTTTTTTCTGCGCGTAATCTGCTGCTTGCAAACA
AAAAAACCACCGCTACCAGCGGTGGTTTGTTTGCCGGATCAAGAGCTACCAACTCTTTTTCCGAAGGTAA
CTGGCTTCAGCAGAGCGCAGATACCAAATACTGTTCTTCTAGTGTAGCCGTAGTTAGGCCACCACTTCAA
GAACTCTGTAGCACCGCCTACATACCTCGCTCTGCTAATCCTGTTACCAGTGGCTGCTGCCAGTGGCGAT
AAGTCGTGTCTTACCGGGTTGGACTCAAGACGATAGTTACCGGATAAGGCGCAGCGGTCGGGCTGAACGG
GGGGTTCGTGCACACAGCCCAGCTTGGAGCGAACGACCTACACCGAACTGAGATACCTACAGCGTGAGCT
ATGAGAAAGCGCCACGCTTCCCGAAGGGAGAAAGGCGGACAGGTATCCGGTAAGCGGCAGGGTCGGAACA
GGAGAGCGCACGAGGGAGCTTCCAGGGGGAAACGCCTGGTATCTTTATAGTCCTGTCGGGTTTCGCCACC
TCTGACTTGAGCGTCGATTTTTGTGATGCTCGTCAGGGGGGCGGAGCCTATGGAAAAACGCCAGCAACGC
GGCCTTTTTACGGTTCCTGGCCTTTTGCTGGCCTTTTGCTCACATGTTCTTTCCTGCGTTATCCCCTGAT
TCTGTGGATAACCGTATTACCGCCTTTGAGTGAGCTGATACCGCTCGCCGCAGCCGAACGACCGAGCGCA
GCGAGTCAGTGAGCGAGGAAGCGGAAGAGCGCCCAATACGCAAACCGCCTCTCCCCGCGCGTTGGCCGAT
TCATTAATGCAGCTGGCACGACAGGTTTCCCGACTGGAAAGCGGGCAGTGAGCGCAACGCAATTAATGTG
AGTTAGCTCACTCATTAGGCACCCCAGGCTTTACACTTTATGCTTCCGGCTCGTATGTTGTGTGGAATTG
TGAGCGGATAACAATTTCACACAGGAAACAGCTATGACCATGATTACGCCAAGCGCGCAATTAACCCTCA
CTAAAGGGAACAAAAGCTGGAGCTGCAAGCTTAATGTAGTCTTATGCAATACTCTTGTAGTCTTGCAACA
TGGTAACGATGAGTTAGCAACATGCCTTACAAGGAGAGAAAAAGCACCGTGCATGCCGATTGGTGGAAGT
AAGGTGGTACGATCGTGCCTTATTAGGAAGGCAACAGACGGGTCTGACATGGATTGGACGAACCACTGAA
TTGCCGCATTGCAGAGATATTGTATTTAAGTGCCTAGCTCGATACATAAACGGGTCTCTCTGGTTAGACC
AGATCTGAGCCTGGGAGCTCTCTGGCTAACTAGGGAACCCACTGCTTAAGCCTCAATAAAGCTTGCCTTG
AGTGCTTCAAGTAGTGTGTGCCCGTCTGTTGTGTGACTCTGGTAACTAGAGATCCCTCAGACCCTTTTAG
TCAGTGTGGAAAATCTCTAGCAGTGGCGCCCGAACAGGGACTTGAAAGCGAAAGGGAAACCAGAGGAGCT
CTCTCGACGCAGGACTCGGCTTGCTGAAGCGCGCACGGCAAGAGGCGAGGGGCGGCGACTGGTGAGTACG
CCAAAAATTTTGACTAGCGGAGGCTAGAAGGAGAGAGATGGGTGCGAGAGCGTCAGTATTAAGCGGGGGA
GAATTAGATCGCGATGGGAAAAAATTCGGTTAAGGCCAGGGGGAAAGAAAAAATATAAATTAAAACATAT
AGTATGGGCAAGCAGGGAGCTAGAACGATTCGCAGTTAATCCTGGCCTGTTAGAAACATCAGAAGGCTGT
AGACAAATACTGGGACAGCTACAACCATCCCTTCAGACAGGATCAGAAGAACTTAGATCATTATATAATA
CAGTAGCAACCCTCTATTGTGTGCATCAAAGGATAGAGATAAAAGACACCAAGGAAGCTTTAGACAAGAT
AGAGGAAGAGCAAAACAAAAGTAAGACCACCGCACAGCAAGCGGCCGCTGATCTTCAGACCTGGAGGAGG
AGATATGAGGGACAATTGGAGAAGTGAATTATATAAATATAAAGTAGTAAAAATTGAACCATTAGGAGTA
GCACCCACCAAGGCAAAGAGAAGAGTGGTGCAGAGAGAAAAAAGAGCAGTGGGAATAGGAGCTTTGTTCC
TTGGGTTCTTGGGAGCAGCAGGAAGCACTATGGGCGCAGCGTCAATGACGCTGACGGTACAGGCCAGACA
ATTATTGTCTGGTATAGTGCAGCAGCAGAACAATTTGCTGAGGGCTATTGAGGCGCAACAGCATCTGTTG
CAACTCACAGTCTGGGGCATCAAGCAGCTCCAGGCAAGAATCCTGGCTGTGGAAAGATACCTAAAGGATC
AACAGCTCCTGGGGATTTGGGGTTGCTCTGGAAAACTCATTTGCACCACTGCTGTGCCTTGGAATGCTAG
TTGGAGTAATAAATCTCTGGAACAGATTTGGAATCACACGACCTGGATGGAGTGGGACAGAGAAATTAAC
AATTACACAAGCTTAATACACTCCTTAATTGAAGAATCGCAAAACCAGCAAGAAAAGAATGAACAAGAAT
TATTGGAATTAGATAAATGGGCAAGTTTGTGGAATTGGTTTAACATAACAAATTGGCTGTGGTATATAAA
ATTATTCATAATGATAGTAGGAGGCTTGGTAGGTTTAAGAATAGTTTTTGCTGTACTTTCTATAGTGAAT
AGAGTTAGGCAGGGATATTCACCATTATCGTTTCAGACCCACCTCCCAACCCCGAGGGGACCCAGAGAGG
GCCTATTTCCCATGATTCCTTCATATTTGCATATACGATACAAGGCTGTTAGAGAGATAATTAGAATTAA
TTTGACTGTAAACACAAAGATATTAGTACAAAATACGTGACGTAGAAAGTAATAATTTCTTGGGTAGTTT
GCAGTTTTAAAATTATGTTTTAAAATGGACTATCATATGCTTACCGTAACTTGAAAGTATTTCGATTTCT
TGGCTTTATATATCTTGTGGAAAGGACGAAACACCGCTGTAGCTGGACCCTCCAAGGTTTTAGAGCTAGA
AATAGCAAGTTAAAATAAGGCTAGTCCGTTATCAACTTGAAAAAGTGGCACCGAGTCGGTGCTTTTTTAA
GCTTGGCGTAACTAGATCTTGAGACAAATGGCAGTATTCATCCACAATTTTAAAAGAAAAGGGGGGATTG
GGGGGTACAGTGCAGGGGAAAGAATAGTAGACATAATAGCAACAGACATACAAACTAAAGAATTACAAAA
ACAAATTACAAAAATTCAAAATTTTCGGGTTTATTACAGGGACAGCAGAGATCCACTTTGGCGCCGGCTC
GAGGGGG
