>Addgene plasmid #77020 | MYLK gRNA (BRDN0001149465) | depositor partial sequence | sequence record 144480 | Target Sequence
CTGTAGCTGGACCCTCCAAG
