>Addgene plasmid #77020 | MYLK gRNA (BRDN0001149465) | addgene partial sequence | sequence record 186959 | hU6-F
GAAAGTAATAATTTCTTGGGTAGTTTGCAGTTTTAAAATTATGTTTTAAAATGGACTATCATATGCTTAC
CGTAACTTGAAAGTATTTCGATTTCTTGGCTTTATATATCTTGTGGAAAGGACGAAACACCGCTGTAGCT
GGACCCTCCAAGGTTTTAGAGCTAGAAATAGCAAGTTAAAATAAGGCTAGTCCGTTATCAACTTGAAAAA
GTGGCACCGAGTCGGTGCTTTTTTAAGCTTGGCGTAACTAGATCTTGAGACAAATGGCAGTATTCATCCA
CAATTTTAAAAGAAAAGGGGGGATTGGGGGGTACAGTGCAGGGGAAAGAATAGTAGACATAATAGCAACA
GACATACAAACTAAAGAATTACAAAAACAAATTACAAAAATTCAAAATTTTCGGGTTTATTACAGGGACA
GCAGAGATCCACTTTGGCGCCGGCTCGAGGGGGCCCGGGTGCAAAGATGGATAAAGTTTTAAACAGAGAG
GAATCTTTGCAGCTAATGGACCTTCTAGGTCTTGAAAGGAGTGGGAATTGGCTCCGGTGCCCGTCAGTGG
GCAGAGCGCA
